Addgene plasmid #121870: LB601: pMVP/PB/eGFP-DEST
Purpose: (Empty Backbone) pMVP destination vector, empty PiggyBac transposon vector backbone w/ eGFP selection cassette
Depositing lab: Christopher Newgard. Depositing organization: Duke University. Publication: Creation of versatile cloning platforms for transgene expression and dCas9-based epigenome editing. Haldeman JM, Conway AE, Arlotto ME, Slentz DH, Muoio DM, Becker TC, Newgard CB. Nucleic Acids Res. 2018 Dec 27. pii: 5264291. doi: 10.1093/nar/gky1286. PubMed 30590691.
Backbone
  Vector backbone: KX002
  Backbone manufacturer: Newgard Lab
  Backbone size (bp): 4689
  Vector type: Mammalian Expression ; PiggyBac Transposon, pMVP Gateway Destination Vector
  Selectable markers: eGFP
Growth in bacteria
  Bacterial resistance: Chloramphenicol and Ampicillin, 25 & 100 μg/mL
  Growth temperature: 37°C
  Growth strain: ccdB Survival
  Copy number: High Copy
Gene/Insert
  Gene/Insert name: Gateway selection cassette (ccdb gene + Chlor resistance gene)
  Species: Synthetic
  Insert size (bp): 1455
  Cloning method: Gibson Cloning
Terms and licenses: Academic/Nonprofit Terms; Industry Terms: Not Available to Industry
Depositor comments: PiggyBac ITR sequences derived from Addgene #63801
How to cite: LB601: pMVP/PB/eGFP-DEST was a gift from Christopher Newgard (Addgene plasmid # 121870 ; http://n2t.net/addgene:121870 ; RRID:Addgene_121870)
