[The description below was written by a language model from this plasmid's Addgene catalogue record and the feature table of its GenBank file.]
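Description:
LB601: pMVP/PB/eGFP-DEST is an empty Gateway destination vector from the pMVP modular cloning platform, built on a PiggyBac transposon backbone (KX002) for stable transgene delivery into mammalian cells. The 6.1 kb circular plasmid replicates in E. coli from a high-copy ColE1/pUC-type origin and carries a beta-lactamase gene for ampicillin resistance, both located outside the transposon. Because it also contains the ccdB gyrase toxin, it has to be maintained in a ccdB-tolerant strain, with chloramphenicol and ampicillin as the recorded selections.

Between the PiggyBac 3' and 5' inverted terminal repeats sit two modules. The first is the Gateway selection cassette, in which attR1 and attR2 flank a lac UV5-driven chloramphenicol acetyltransferase gene and ccdB. An LR Clonase reaction swaps this cassette for the contents of compatible entry clones, and loss of ccdB provides counter-selection for recombinants in standard strains. No mammalian promoter or polyadenylation signal is annotated around the attR sites, so the expression elements for the gene of interest are presumably supplied by the incoming entry modules, although the record does not say so explicitly. The second module is an eGFP marker cassette: mammalian codon-optimised EGFP preceded by the SV40 enhancer/early promoter (which includes the SV40 origin) and a bacterial EM7 promoter, and terminated by the HSV TK poly(A) signal.

When a PiggyBac transposase is supplied from a separate source, everything between the ITRs is excised and integrated into the host genome, and cells carrying the transposon can be identified or sorted by green fluorescence rather than by drug selection. The depositor notes that the ITR sequences derive from another deposited PiggyBac plasmid.
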