LOCUS       Exported 6144 bp ds-DNA circular SYN 12-MAY-2021
DEFINITION  pMVP destination vector, empty PiggyBac transposon vector backbone
            w/ eGFP selection cassette.
ACCESSION   .
VERSION     .
KEYWORDS    LB601: pMVP/PB/eGFP-DEST
SOURCE      synthetic DNA construct
  ORGANISM  synthetic DNA construct
REFERENCE   1 (bases 1 to 6144)
  AUTHORS   Haldeman JM, Conway AE, Arlotto ME, Slentz DH, Muoio DM, Becker TC,
            Newgard CB
  TITLE     Creation of versatile cloning platforms for transgene expression and
            dCas9-based epigenome editing.
  JOURNAL   Nucleic Acids Res. 2018 Dec 27. pii: 5264291. doi:
            10.1093/nar/gky1286.
  PUBMED    30590691
REFERENCE   2 (bases 1 to 6144)
  AUTHORS   .
  TITLE     Direct Submission
  JOURNAL   Exported May 12, 2021 from SnapGene Server 1.1.58
            http://www.snapgene.com
FEATURES             Location/Qualifiers
     source          1..6144
                     /organism="synthetic DNA construct"
                     /mol_type="other DNA"
     promoter        24..128
                     /gene="bla"
                     /label=AmpR promoter
     CDS             129..989
                     /codon_start=1
                     /gene="bla"
                     /product="beta-lactamase"
                     /label=AmpR
                     /note="confers resistance to ampicillin, carbenicillin, and
                     related antibiotics"
                     /translation="MSIQHFRVALIPFFAAFCLPVFAHPETLVKVKDAEDQLGARVGYI
                     ELDLNSGKILESFRPEERFPMMSTFKVLLCGAVLSRIDAGQEQLGRRIHYSQNDLVEYS
                     PVTEKHLTDGMTVRELCSAAITMSDNTAANLLLTTIGGPKELTAFLHNMGDHVTRLDRW
                     EPELNEAIPNDERDTTMPVAMATTLRKLLTGELLTLASRQQLIDWMEADKVAGPLLRSA
                     LPAGWFIADKSGAGERGSRGIIAALGPDGKPSRIVVIYTTGSQATMDERNRQIAEIGAS
                     LIKHW"
     primer_bind     complement(347..366)
                     /label=Amp-R
                     /note="Ampicillin resistance gene, reverse primer"
     rep_origin      1160..1748
                     /direction=RIGHT
                     /label=ori
                     /note="high-copy-number ColE1/pMB1/pBR322/pUC origin of
                     replication"
     primer_bind     1649..1668
                     /label=pBR322ori-F
                     /note="pBR322 origin, forward primer"
     primer_bind     1921..1938
                     /label=L4440
                     /note="L4440 vector, forward primer"
     primer_bind     1944..1961
                     /label=M13 Forward
                     /note="In lacZ gene. Also called M13-F20 or M13 (-21)
                     Forward"
     primer_bind     1945..1961
                     /label=M13 fwd
                     /note="common sequencing primer, one of multiple similar
                     variants"
     repeat_region   1987..2049
                     /label=piggyBac right (3') inverted repeat
                     /note="piggyBac transposon-specific inverted terminal
                     repeat sequence (ITR)"
     protein_bind    2263..2387
                     /gene="mutant version of attR"
                     /label=attR1
                     /bound_moiety="LR Clonase(TM)"
                     /note="recombination site for the Gateway(R) LR reaction"
     promoter        2412..2442
                     /label=lac UV5 promoter
                     /note="E. coli lac promoter with an ""up"" mutation"
     CDS             2496..3155
                     /codon_start=1
                     /gene="cat"
                     /product="chloramphenicol acetyltransferase"
                     /label=CmR
                     /note="confers resistance to chloramphenicol"
                     /translation="MEKKITGYTTVDISQWHRKEHFEAFQSVAQCTYNQTVQLDITAFL
                     KTVKKNKHKFYPAFIHILARLMNAHPEFRMAMKDGELVIWDSVHPCYTVFHEQTETFSS
                     LWSEYHDDFRQFLHIYSQDVACYGENLAYFPKGFIENMFFVSANPWVSFTSFDLNVANM
                     DNFFAPVFTMGKYYTQGDKVLMPLAIQVHHAVCDGFHVGRMLNELQQYCDEWQGGA"
     primer_bind     complement(2562..2581)
                     /label=CAT-R
                     /note="Chloramphenicol resistance gene, reverse primer"
     CDS             3497..3802
                     /codon_start=1
                     /gene="ccdB"
                     /product="CcdB, a bacterial toxin that poisons DNA gyrase"
                     /label=ccdB
                     /note="Plasmids containing the ccdB gene cannot be
                     propagated in standard E. coli strains."
                     /translation="MQFKVYTYKRESRYRLFVDVQSDIIDTPGRRMVIPLASARLLSDK
                     VSRELYPVVHIGDESWRMMTTDMASVPVSVIGEEVADLSHRENDIKNAINLMFWGI"
     primer_bind     3681..3700
                     /label=ccdB-fwd
                     /note="ccdB gene, forward primer"
     protein_bind    complement(3843..3967)
                     /gene="mutant version of attR"
                     /label=attR2
                     /bound_moiety="LR Clonase(TM)"
                     /note="recombination site for the Gateway(R) LR reaction"
     primer_bind     complement(3982..3998)
                     /label=KS primer
                     /note="common sequencing primer, one of multiple similar
                     variants"
     primer_bind     complement(3983..3999)
                     /label=pBluescriptKS
                     /note="For pBluescript vector"
     promoter        4019..4335
                     /label=SV40 promoter
                     /note="SV40 enhancer and early promoter"
     rep_origin      4186..4321
                     /label=SV40 ori
                     /note="SV40 origin of replication"
     primer_bind     4248..4267
                     /label=SV40pro-F
                     /note="SV40 promoter/origin, forward primer"
     promoter        4383..4430
                     /label=EM7 promoter
                     /note="synthetic bacterial promoter "
     CDS             4449..5168
                     /codon_start=1
                     /product="the original enhanced GFP (Yang et al., 1996)"
                     /label=EGFP
                     /note="mammalian codon-optimized"
                     /translation="MVSKGEELFTGVVPILVELDGDVNGHKFSVSGEGEGDATYGKLTL
                     KFICTTGKLPVPWPTLVTTLTYGVQCFSRYPDHMKQHDFFKSAMPEGYVQERTIFFKDD
                     GNYKTRAEVKFEGDTLVNRIELKGIDFKEDGNILGHKLEYNYNSHNVYIMADKQKNGIK
                     VNFKIRHNIEDGSVQLADHYQQNTPIGDGPVLLPDNHYLSTQSALSKDPNEKRDHMVLL
                     EFVTAAGITLGMDELYK"
     CDS             4449..5165
                     /codon_start=1
                     /product="enhanced GFP"
                     /label=EGFP
                     /translation="MVSKGEELFTGVVPILVELDGDVNGHKFSVSGEGEGDATYGKLTL
                     KFICTTGKLPVPWPTLVTTLTYGVQCFSRYPDHMKQHDFFKSAMPEGYVQERTIFFKDD
                     GNYKTRAEVKFEGDTLVNRIELKGIDFKEDGNILGHKLEYNYNSHNVYIMADKQKNGIK
                     VNFKIRHNIEDGSVQLADHYQQNTPIGDGPVLLPDNHYLSTQSALSKDPNEKRDHMVLL
                     EFVTAAGITLGMDELYK"
     primer_bind     complement(4494..4515)
                     /label=EGFP-N
                     /note="EGFP, reverse primer"
     primer_bind     complement(4755..4774)
                     /label=EXFP-R
                     /note="For distinguishing EGFP variants, reverse primer"
     primer_bind     5102..5123
                     /label=EGFP-C
                     /note="EGFP, forward primer"
     primer_bind     complement(5208..5227)
                     /label=TK-pA-R
                     /note="Thymidine kinase polyA, reverse primer"
     polyA_signal    5252..5300
                     /label=HSV TK poly(A) signal
                     /note="herpes simplex virus thymidine kinase
                     polyadenylation signal (Cole and Stacy, 1985)"
     primer_bind     complement(5516..5537)
                     /label=F1ori-F
                     /note="F1 origin, forward primer"
     repeat_region   5821..5855
                     /label=piggyBac left (5') inverted repeat
                     /note="piggyBac transposon-specific inverted terminal
                     repeat sequence (ITR)"
     primer_bind     6035..6054
                     /label=F1ori-R
                     /note="F1 origin, reverse primer"
ORIGIN
        1 gtggcacttt tcggggaaat gtgcgcggaa cccctatttg tttatttttc taaatacatt
       61 caaatatgta tccgctcatg agacaataac cctgataaat gcttcaataa tattgaaaaa
      121 ggaagagtat gagtattcaa catttccgtg tcgcccttat tccctttttt gcggcatttt
      181 gccttcctgt ttttgctcac ccagaaacgc tggtgaaagt aaaagatgct gaagatcagt
      241 tgggtgcacg agtgggttac atcgaactgg atctcaacag cggtaagatc cttgagagtt
      301 ttcgccccga agaacgtttt ccaatgatga gcacttttaa agttctgcta tgtggcgcgg
      361 tattatcccg tattgacgcc gggcaagagc aactcggtcg ccgcatacac tattctcaga
      421 atgacttggt tgagtactca ccagtcacag aaaagcatct tacggatggc atgacagtaa
      481 gagaattatg cagtgctgcc ataaccatga gtgataacac tgcggccaac ttacttctga
      541 caacgatcgg aggaccgaag gagctaaccg cttttttgca caacatgggg gatcatgtaa
      601 ctcgccttga tcgttgggaa ccggagctga atgaagccat accaaacgac gagcgtgaca
      661 ccacgatgcc tgtagcaatg gcaacaacgt tgcgcaaact attaactggc gaactactta
      721 ctctagcttc ccggcaacaa ttaatagact ggatggaggc ggataaagtt gcaggaccac
      781 ttctgcgctc ggcccttccg gctggctggt ttattgctga taaatctgga gccggtgagc
      841 gtgggtctcg cggtatcatt gcagcactgg ggccagatgg taagccctcc cgtatcgtag
      901 ttatctacac gacggggagt caggcaacta tggatgaacg aaatagacag atcgctgaga
      961 taggtgcctc actgattaag cattggtaac tgtcagacca agtttactca tatatacttt
     1021 agattgattt aaaacttcat ttttaattta aaaggatcta ggtgaagatc ctttttgata
     1081 atctcatgac caaaatccct taacgtgagt tttcgttcca ctgagcgtca gaccccgtag
     1141 aaaagatcaa aggatcttct tgagatcctt tttttctgcg cgtaatctgc tgcttgcaaa
     1201 caaaaaaacc accgctacca gcggtggttt gtttgccgga tcaagagcta ccaactcttt
     1261 ttccgaaggt aactggcttc agcagagcgc agataccaaa tactgttctt ctagtgtagc
     1321 cgtagttagg ccaccacttc aagaactctg tagcaccgcc tacatacctc gctctgctaa
     1381 tcctgttacc agtggctgct gccagtggcg ataagtcgtg tcttaccggg ttggactcaa
     1441 gacgatagtt accggataag gcgcagcggt cgggctgaac ggggggttcg tgcacacagc
     1501 ccagcttgga gcgaacgacc tacaccgaac tgagatacct acagcgtgag ctatgagaaa
     1561 gcgccacgct tcccgaaggg agaaaggcgg acaggtatcc ggtaagcggc agggtcggaa
     1621 caggagagcg cacgagggag cttccagggg gaaacgcctg gtatctttat agtcctgtcg
     1681 ggtttcgcca cctctgactt gagcgtcgat ttttgtgatg ctcgtcaggg gggcggagcc
     1741 tatggaaaaa cgccagcaac gcggcctttt tacggttcct ggccttttgc tggccttttg
     1801 ctcacatgct gtacagctta agtcatgttc tttcctgcgt tatcccctga ttctgtggat
     1861 aaccgtatta ccgcctttga gtgagctgat accgctcgcc gcagccgaac gaccgagcgc
     1921 agcgagtcag tgagcgagga agctgtaaaa cgacggccag tagctccacc gccgcagcta
     1981 gattaaccct agaaagataa tcatattgtg acgtacgtta aagataatca tgcgtaaaat
     2041 tgacgcatgt gttttatcgg tctgtatatc gaggtttatt tattaatttg aatagatatt
     2101 aagttttatt atatttacac ttacatacta ataataaatt caacaaacaa tttatttatg
     2161 tttatttatt tattaaaaaa aaacaaaaac tcaaaatttc ttctataaag taacaaaact
     2221 tttatgacta gtggatcccc cgggctgcag gaattcgata tcacaagttt gtacaaaaaa
     2281 gctgaacgag aaacgtaaaa tgatataaat atcaatatat taaattagat tttgcataaa
     2341 aaacagacta cataatactg taaaacacaa catatccagt cactatggcg gccgcattag
     2401 gcaccccagg ctttacactt tatgcttccg gctcgtataa tgtgtggatt ttgagttagg
     2461 atccgtcgag attttcagga gctaaggaag ctaaaatgga gaaaaaaatc actggatata
     2521 ccaccgttga tatatcccaa tggcatcgta aagaacattt tgaggcattt cagtcagttg
     2581 ctcaatgtac ctataaccag accgttcagc tggatattac ggccttttta aagaccgtaa
     2641 agaaaaataa gcacaagttt tatccggcct ttattcacat tcttgcccgc ctgatgaatg
     2701 ctcatccgga attccgtatg gcaatgaaag acggtgagct ggtgatatgg gatagtgttc
     2761 acccttgtta caccgttttc catgagcaaa ctgaaacgtt ttcatcgctc tggagtgaat
     2821 accacgacga tttccggcag tttctacaca tatattcgca agatgtggcg tgttacggtg
     2881 aaaacctggc ctatttccct aaagggttta ttgagaatat gtttttcgtc tcagccaatc
     2941 cctgggtgag tttcaccagt tttgatttaa acgtggccaa tatggacaac ttcttcgccc
     3001 ccgttttcac catgggcaaa tattatacgc aaggcgacaa ggtgctgatg ccgctggcga
     3061 ttcaggttca tcatgccgtt tgtgatggct tccatgtcgg cagaatgctt aatgaattac
     3121 aacagtactg cgatgagtgg cagggcgggg cgtaaacgcg tggatccggc ttactaaaag
     3181 ccagataaca gtatgcgtat ttgcgcgctg atttttgcgg tataagaata tatactgata
     3241 tgtatacccg aagtatgtca aaaagaggta tgctatgaag cagcgtatta cagtgacagt
     3301 tgacagcgac agctatcagt tgctcaaggc atatatgatg tcaatatctc cggtctggta
     3361 agcacaacca tgcagaatga agcccgtcgt ctgcgtgccg aacgctggaa agcggaaaat
     3421 caggaaggga tggctgaggt cgcccggttt attgaaatga acggctcttt tgctgacgag
     3481 aacaggggct ggtgaaatgc agtttaaggt ttacacctat aaaagagaga gccgttatcg
     3541 tctgtttgtg gatgtacaga gtgatattat tgacacgccc gggcgacgga tggtgatccc
     3601 cctggccagt gcacgtctgc tgtcagataa agtctcccgt gaactttacc cggtggtgca
     3661 tatcggggat gaaagctggc gcatgatgac caccgatatg gccagtgtgc cggtctccgt
     3721 tatcggggaa gaagtggctg atctcagcca ccgcgaaaat gacatcaaaa acgccattaa
     3781 cctgatgttc tggggaatat aaatgtcagg ctcccttata cacagccagt ctgcaggtcg
     3841 accatagtga ctggatatgt tgtgttttac agtattatgt agtctgtttt ttatgcaaaa
     3901 tctaatttaa tatattgata tttatatcat tttacgtttc tcgttcagct ttcttgtaca
     3961 aagtggtgat atcaagctta tcgataccgt cgacctcgac atggtcatag ctgttgacgg
     4021 tgtggaaagt ccccaggctc cccagcaggc agaagtatgc aaagcatgca tctcaattag
     4081 tcagcaacca ggtgtggaaa gtccccaggc tccccagcag gcagaagtat gcaaagcatg
     4141 catctcaatt agtcagcaac catagtcccg cccctaactc cgcccatccc gcccctaact
     4201 ccgcccagtt ccgcccattc tccgccccat ggctgactaa ttttttttat ttatgcagag
     4261 gccgaggccg cctctgcctc tgagctattc cagaagtagt gaggaggctt ttttggaggc
     4321 ctaggctttt gcaaaaagct cccgggagct tgtatatcca ttttcggatc tgatcagcac
     4381 gtgttgacaa ttaatcatcg gcatagtata tcggcatagt ataatacgac aaggtgagga
     4441 actaaaccat ggtgagcaag ggcgaggagc tgttcaccgg ggtggtgccc atcctggtcg
     4501 agctggacgg cgacgtaaac ggccacaagt tcagcgtgtc cggcgagggc gagggcgatg
     4561 ccacctacgg caagctgacc ctgaagttca tctgcaccac cggcaagctg cccgtgccct
     4621 ggcccaccct cgtgaccacc ctgacctacg gcgtgcagtg cttcagccgc taccccgacc
     4681 acatgaagca gcacgacttc ttcaagtccg ccatgcccga aggctacgtc caggagcgca
     4741 ccatcttctt caaggacgac ggcaactaca agacccgcgc cgaggtgaag ttcgagggcg
     4801 acaccctggt gaaccgcatc gagctgaagg gcatcgactt caaggaggac ggcaacatcc
     4861 tggggcacaa gctggagtac aactacaaca gccacaacgt ctatatcatg gccgacaagc
     4921 agaagaacgg catcaaggtg aacttcaaga tccgccacaa catcgaggac ggcagcgtgc
     4981 agctcgccga ccactaccag cagaacaccc ccatcggcga cggccccgtg ctgctgcccg
     5041 acaaccacta cctgagcacc cagtccgccc tgagcaaaga ccccaacgag aagcgcgatc
     5101 acatggtcct gctggagttc gtgaccgccg ccgggatcac tctcggcatg gacgagctgt
     5161 acaagtaacg taccggttag taatgagttt aaacggggga ggctaactga aacacggaag
     5221 gagacaatac cggaaggaac ccgcgctatg acggcaataa aaagacagaa taaaacgcac
     5281 gggtgttggg tcgtttgttc ataaacgcgg ggttcggtcc cagggctggc actctgtcga
     5341 taccccaccg agaccccatt ggggccaata cgcccgcgtt tcttcctttt ccccacccca
     5401 ccccccaagt tcgggtgaag gcccagggct cgcagccaac gtcggggcgg caggccctgc
     5461 catagcagat ccggttaaat caaaagaata gaccgagata gggttgagtg ttgttccagt
     5521 ttggaacaag agtccacgct gtccctgata tctataacaa gaaaatatat atataataag
     5581 ttatcacgta agtagaacat gaaataacaa tataattatc gtatgagtta aatcttaaaa
     5641 gtcacgtaaa agataatcat gcgtcatttt gactcacgcg gtcgttatag ttcaaaatca
     5701 gtgacactta ccgcattgac aagcacgcct cacgggagct ccaagcggcg actgagatgt
     5761 cctaaatgca cagcgacgga ttcgcgctat ttagaaagag agagcaatat ttcaagaatg
     5821 catgcgtcaa ttttacgcag actatctttc tagggttaat ctagctgcat caaggnnnnn
     5881 nnnnnnnnnn nnnnnnnnnn nnnnnnnnnn nnnnnnnnnn nnnntnnnnn nnnnnnnnnn
     5941 nnnnnnnnnn nnnnnnnnnn nnnnnnnnnn nnnnnnnnnn nnnnnnnnnn nnnnnnnnnn
     6001 nnnnnnnnnn nnnnnngnnn nnnnnnnnnn nnnnnnnnnn nnnnnnnnnn nnnnnnnnnn
     6061 nnnnnnnnnn nnnnnnnnnn nnnnnnnnnn nnnnnnnnnn nnnnnnnnnn nnnnnnnnnn
     6121 nnnnnnnnnn nnnnnnnnnn ncag
//
